>Addgene plasmid #105348 | pCK016 | addgene full sequence | sequence record 207470 | Addgene NGS Result
GCTGACGGAACAGCGGGAAGTCCAGCGCCAGAAACAGGCCCAGCGCCAGCAGGAACGCGGGCGCGCACAT
TTCCCCGAAAAGTGCCACCTGCGGCGTTGTGACAATTTACCGAACAACTCCGCGGCCGGGAAGCCGATCT
CGGCTTGAACGAATTGTTAGGTGGCGGTACTTGGGTCGATATCAAAGTGCATCACTTCTTCCCGTATGCC
CAACTTTGTATAGAGAGCCACTGCGGGATCGTCACCGTAATCTGCTTGCACGTAGATCACATAAGCACCA
AGCGCGTTGGCCTCATGCTTGAGGAGATTGATGAGCGCGGTGGCAATGCCCTGCCTCCGGTGCTCTCCGG
AGACTGCGAGATCATAGATATAGATCTCACTACGCGGCTGCTCAAACTTGGGCAGAACGTAAGCCGCGAG
AGCGCCAACAACCGCTTCTTGGTCGAAGGCAGCAAGCGCGATGAATGTCTTACTACGGAGCAAGTTCCCG
AGGTAATCGGAGTCCGGCTGATGTTGGGAGTAGGTGGCTACGTCTCCGAACTCACGACCGAAAAGATCAA
GAGCAGCCCGCATGGATTTGACTTGGTCAGGGCCGAGCCTACATGTGCGAATGATGCCCATACTTGAGCC
ACCTAACTTTGTTTTAGGGCGACTGCCCTGCTGCGTAACATCGTTGCTGCTGCGTAACATCGTTGCTGCT
CCATAACATCAAACATCGACCCACGGCGTAACGCGCTTGCTGCTTGGATGCCCGAGGCATAGACTGTACA
AAAAAACAGTCATAACAAGCCATGAAAACCGCCACTGCGCCGTTACCACCGCTGCGTTCGGTCAAGGTTC
TGGACCAGTTGCGTGAGCGCATACGCTACTTGCATTACAGTTTACGAACCGAACAGGCTTATGTCAACTG
GGTTCGTGCCTTCATCCGTTTCCACGGTGTGCGTCCATGGGCAAATATTATACGCAAGGCGACAAGGTGC
TGATGCCGCTGGCGATTCAGGTTCATCATGCCGTTTGTGATGGCTTCCATGTCGGCAGAATGCTTAATGA
ATTACAACAGTTTTTATGCATGCGCCCAATACGCAAACCGCCTCTCCCCGCGCGTTGGCCGATTCATTAA
TGCAGCTGGCACGACAGGTTTCCCGACTGGAAAGCGGGCAGTGAGCGCAACGCAATTAATGTGAGTTAGC
TCACTCATTAGGCACCCCAGGCTTTACACTTTATGCTTCCGGCTCGTATGTTGTGTGGAATTGTGAGCGG
ATAACAATTTCACACAGGAGAATTATGAAAATTGCTCCAGTTGCCATAAATCACAGCCCGCTCAGCAGGG
AGGTCCCGTCACACGCGGCACCCACTCAGGCAAAGCAAACCAACCTTCAATCTGAAGCTGGCGATTTAGA
TGCAAGAAAAAGTAGCGCTTCAAGCCCGGAAACCCGCGCATTACTCGCTACTAAGACAGTACTCGGGAGA
CACAAGATAGAGGTTCCGGCCTTTGGAGGGTGGTTCAAAAAGAAATCATCTAAGCACGAGACGGGCGGTT
CAAGTGCCAACGCAGATAGTTCGAGCGTGGCTTCCGATTCCACCGGTGGCTCAATGAGAGACCTGAGACG
TTGATCGGCACGTAAGAGGTTCCAACTTTCACCATAATGAAATAAGATCACTACCGGGCGTATTTTTTGA
GTTATCGAGATTTTCAGGAGCTAAGGAAGCTAAAATGGAGAAAAAAATCACTGGATATACCACCGTTGAT
ATATCCCAATGGCATCGTAAAGAACATTTTGAGGCATTTCAGTCAGTTGCTCAATGTACCTATAACCAGA
CCGTTCAGCTGGATATTACGGCCTTTTTAAAGACCGTAAAGAAAAATAAGCACAAGTTTTATCCGGCCTT
TATTCACATTCTTGCCCGCCTGATGAATGCTCATCCGGAATTCCGTATGGCAATGAAAGACGGTGAGCTG
GTGATATGGGATAGTGTTCACCCTTGTTACACCGTTTTCCATGAGCAAACTGAAACGTTTTCATCGCTCT
GGAGTGAATACCACGACGATTTCCGGCAGTTTCTACACATATATTCGCAAGATGTGGCGTGTTACGGTGA
AAACCTGGCCTATTTCCCTAAAGGGTTTATTGAGAATATGTTTTTCGTCTCAGCCAATCCCTGGGTGAGT
TTCACCAGTTTTGATTTAAACGTGGCCAATATGGACAACTTCTTCGCCCCCGTTTTCACCATGGGCAAAT
ATTATACGCAAGGCGACAAGGTGCTGATGCCGCTGGCGATTCAGGTTCATCATGCCGTTTGTGATGGCTT
CCATGTCGGCAGAATGCTTAATGAATTACAACAGTACTGCGATGAGTGGCAGGGGGGGCGTAAACGCCGC
GTGGATCCGGCTTACTAAAAGCCAGATAACAGTATGCGTATTTGCGCGCTGATTTTTGCGGTATAAGAAT
ATATACTGATATGTATACCCGAAGTATGTCAAAAAGAGGTATGCTATGAAGCAGCGTATTACAGTGACAG
TTGACAGCGACAGCTATCAGTTGCTCAAGGCATATATGATGTCAATATCTCCGGTCTGGTAAGCACAACC
ATGCAGAATGAAGCCCGTCGTCTGCGTGCCGAACGCTGGAAAGCGGAAAATCAGGAAGGGATGGCTGAGG
TCGCCCGGTTTATTGAAATGAACGGCTCTTTTGCTGACGAGAACAGGGGCTGGTGAAATGCAGTTTAAGG
TTTACACCTATAAAAGAGAGAGCCGTTATCGTCTGTTTGTGGATGTACAGAGTGATATTATTGACACGCC
CGGGCGACGGATGGTGATCCCCCTGGCCAGTGCACGTCTGCTGTCAGATAAAGTCTCCCGTGAACTTTAC
CCGGTGGTGCATATCGGGGATGAAAGCTGGCGCATGATGACCACCGATATGGCCAGTGTGCCGGTTTCCG
TTATCGGGGAAGAAGTGGCTGATCTCAGCCACCGCGAAAATGACATCAAAAACGCCATTAACCTGATGTT
CTGGGGAATATAAATGTCAGGCTCCCTTATACACAGCCAGTCGGTCTCATTCGGAACAAAAGTTGATTTC
TGAAGAAGATTTGAACGGTGAACAAAAGCTAATCTCCGAGGAAGACTTGAACGGTGAACAAAAATTAATC
TCAGAAGAAGACTTGAACTGAAGCTTTAAGCGTTAATATTTTGTTAAAATTCGCGTTAAATTTTTGTTAA
ATCAGCTCATTTTTTAACCAATAGGCCGTACTGCGATGAGTGGCAGGGCGGGGCGTAATTTTTTTAAGGC
AGTTATTGGTGCCCTTAAACGCCTGGTTGCTACGCCTGAATAAGTGATAATAAGCGGATGAATGGCAGAA
ATTCGAAAGCAAATTCGACCCGGTCGTCGGTTCAGGGCAGGGTCGTTAAATAGCCGCTTATGTCTATTGC
TGGTTTACCGGTTTATTGACTACCGGAAGCAGTGTGACCGTGTGCTTCTCAAATGCCTGAGGCCAGTTTG
CTCAGGCTCTCCCCGTGGAGGTAATAATTGACGATATGATCATTTATTCTGCCTCCCAGAGCCTGATAAA
AACGGTGAATCCGTTAGCGAGGTGCCGCCGGCTTCCATTCAGGTCGAGGTGGCCCGACTCCATGCACCGC
GACGCAACGCGGGGAGGCAGACAAGGTATAGGGCGGCGAGGCGGCTACAGCCGATAGTCTGGAACAGCGC
ACTTACGGGTTGCTGCGCAACCCAAGTGCTACCGGCGCGGCAGCGTGACCCGTGTCGGCGGCTCCAACGG
CTCGCCATCGTCCAGAAAACACGGCTCATCGGGCATCGGCAGGCGCTGCTGCCCGCGCCGTTCCCATTCC
TCCGTTTCGGTCAAGGCTGGCAGGTCTGGTTCCATGCCCGGAATGCCGGGCTGGCTGGGCGGCTCCTCGC
CGGGGCCGGTCGGTAGTTGCTGCTCGCCCGGATACAGGGTCGGGATGCGGCGCAGGTCGCCATGCCCCAA
CAGCGATTCGTCCTGGTCGTCGTGATCAACCACCACGGCGGCACTGAACACCGACAGGCGCAACTGGTCG
CGGGGCTGGCCCCACGCCACGCGGTCATTGACCACGTAGGCCGACACGGTGCCGGGGCCGTTGAGCTTCA
CGACGGAGATCCAGCGCTCGGCCACCAAGTCCTTGACTGCGTATTGGACCGTCCGCAAAGAACGTCCGAT
GAGCTTGGAAAGTGTCTTCTGGCTGACCACCACGGCGTTCTGGTGGCCCATCTGCGCCACGAGGTGATGC
AGCAGCATTGCCGCCGTGGGTTTCCTCGCAATAAGCCCGGCCCACGCCTCATGCGCTTTGCGTTCCGTTT
GCACCCAGTGACCGGGCTTGTTCTTGGCTTGAATGCCGATTTCTCTGGACTGCGTGGCCATGCTTATCTC
CATGCGGTAGGGGTGCCGCACGGTTGCGGCACCATGCGCAATCAGCTGCAACTTTTCGGCAGCGCGACAA
CAATTATGCGTTGCGTAAAAGTGGCAGTCAATTACAGATTTTCTTTAACCTACGCAATGAGCTATTGCGG
GGGGTGCCGCAATGAGCTGTTGCGTACCCCCCTTTTTTAAGTTGTTGATTTTTAAGTCTTTCGCATTTCG
CCCTATATCTAGTTCTTTGGTGCCCAAAGAAGGGCACCCCTGCGGGGTTCCCCCACGCCTTCGGCGCGGC
TCCCCCTCCGGCAAAAAGTGGCCCCTCCGGGGCTTGTTGATCGACTGCGCGGCCTTCGGCCTTGCCCAAG
GTGGCGCTGCCCCCTTGGAACCCCCGCACTCGCCGCCGTGAGGCTCGGGGGGCAGGCGGGCGGGCTTCGC
CCTTCGACTGCCCCCACTCGCATAGGCTTGGGTCGTTCCAGGCGCGTCAAGGCCAAGCCGCTGCGCGGTC
GCTGCGCGAGCCTTGACCCGCCTTCCACTTGGTGTCCAACCGGCAAGCGAAGCGCGCAGGCCGCAGGCCG
GAGGCTTTTCCCCAGAGAAAATTAAAAAAATTGATGGGGCAAGGCCGCAGGCCGCGCAGTTGGAGCCGGT
GGGTATGTGGTCGAAGGCTGGGTAGCCGGTGGGCAATCCCTGTGGTCAAGCTCGTGGGCAGGCGCAGCCT
GTCCATCAGCTTGTCCAGCAGGGTTGTCCACGGGCCGAGCGAAGCGAGCCAGCCGGTGGCCGCTCGCGGC
CATCGTCCACATATCCACGGGCTGGCAAGGGAGCGCAGCGACCGCGCAGGGCGAAGCCCGGAGAGCAAGC
CCGTAGGGCGCCGCAGCCGCCGTAGGCGGTCACGACTTTGCGAAGCAAAGTCTAGTGAGTATACTCAAGC
ATTGAGTGGCCCGCCGGAGGCACCGCCTTGCGCTGCCCCCGTCGAGCCGGTTGGACACCAAAAGGGAGGG
GCAGGCATGGCGGCATACGCGATCATGCGATGCAAGAAGCTGGCGAAAATGGGCAACGTGGCGGCCAGTC
TCAAGCACGCCTACCGCGAGCGCGAGACGCCCAACGCTGACGCCAGCAGGACGCCAGAGAACGAGCACTG
GGCGGCCAGCAGCACCGATGAAGCGATGGGCCGACTGCGCGAGTTGCTGCCAGAGAAGCGGCGCAAGGAC
GCTGTGTTGGCGGTCGAGTACGTCATGACGGCCAGCCCGGAATGGTGGAAGTCGGCCAGCCAAGAACAGC
AGGCGGCGTTCTTCGAGAAGGCGCACAAGTGGCTGGCGGACAAGTACGGGGCGGATCGCATCGTGACGGC
CAGCATCCACCGTGACGAAACCAGCCCGCACATGACCGCGTTCGTGGTGCCGCTGACGCAGGACGGCAGG
CTGTCGGCCAAGGAGTTCATCGGCAACAAAGCGCAGATGACCCGCGACCAGACCACGTTTGCGGCCGCTG
TGGCCGATCTAGGGCTGCAACGGGGCATCGAGGGCAGCAAGGCACGTCACACGCGCATTCAGGCGTTCTA
CGAGGCCCTGGAGCGGCCACCAGTGGGCCACGTCACCATCAGCCCGCAAGCGGTCGAGCCACGCGCCTAT
GCACCGCAGGGATTGGCCGAAAAGCTGGGAATCTCAAAGCGCGTTGAGACGCCGGAAGCCGTGGCCGACC
GGCTGACAAAAGCGGTTCGGCAGGGGTATGAGCCTGCCCTACAGGCCGCCGCAGGAGCGCGTGAGATGCG
CAAGAAGGCCGATCAAGCCCAAGAGACGGCCCGAGATCTTCGGGAGCGCCTGAAGCCCGTTCTGGACGCC
CTGGGGCCGTTGAATCGGGATATGCAGGCCAAGGCCGCCGCGATCATCAAGGCCGTGGGCGAAAAGCT
Features (pLannotate 1.2.2; 18 found; start..end, strand, type, name):
    157..690     -  CDS            GmR: gentamycin acetyltransferase; aacC1; confers resistance to gentamycin
    879..907     -  promoter       Pc promoter: intI1 (promoter lies within the coding sequence); class 1 integron promoter
    945..1061    +  CDS            CmR (fragment): chloramphenicol acetyltransferase; cat; confers resistance to chloramphenicol
   1072..1164    +  CDS            lacI (fragment): lac repressor; lacI; The lac repressor binds to the lac operator to inhibit transcription in E. coli. This inhibition can be relieved by adding lactose or isopropyl-β-D-thiogalactopyranoside (IPTG).
   1177..1198    +  protein_bind   CAP binding site: CAP binding activates transcription in the presence of cAMP. E. coli catabolite activator protein
   1213..1243    +  promoter       lac promoter: promoter for the E. coli lac operon
   1251..1267    +  protein_bind   lac operator: The lac repressor binds to the lac operator to inhibit transcription in E. coli. This inhibition can be relieved by adding lactose or isopropyl-β-D-thiogalactopyranoside (IPTG). lac repressor encoded by lacI
   1285..1584    +  CDS            avrRpt2 (fragment): ARPT2_PSEUB - Experimental evidence at protein level: Swiss-Prot protein existence level 1. Effector protein involved in gene-for-gene resistance in plants expressing RPS2. Its thiol protease activity is required for the degradation of plant cell RIN4 and consequent activation of RPS2 during bacterial infection. The activation of RPS2 is sufficient for the induction of hypersensitive response (HR) and plant resistance. Cleavage of RIN4 by AvrRpt2 also interferes with RPM1-mediated resistance activated by either AvrRpm1 or AvrB. Contributes to virulence in plants lacking the resistance protein
   1612..1714    +  promoter       cat promoter: promoter of the E. coli cat gene encoding chloramphenicol acetyltransferase
   1715..2373    +  CDS            CmR: chloramphenicol acetyltransferase; cat; confers resistance to chloramphenicol
   2555..2713    +  CDS            ccdA (fragment): CCDA_ECO57 - Also known as H, letA. Experimental evidence at protein level: Swiss-Prot protein existence level 1. Antitoxin component of a type II toxin-antitoxin (TA) system which inhibits the post-segregational killing (PSK) of plasmid-free cells, also referred to as a plasmid addiction system. Binds to and blocks the activity of CcdB; will also remove bound CcdB protein from the CcdB-GyrA complex by forming a CcdA-CcdB complex, a process termed rejuvenation. Functions as a transcriptional corepressor for the ccdAB operon, repression also requires CcdB (By similarity). From Escherichia coli
   2718..3020    +  CDS            ccdB: CCDB_ECOLI - Also known as G, letB, letD. Experimental evidence at protein level: Swiss-Prot protein existence level 1. Toxic component of a type II toxin-antitoxin (TA) system, functioning in plasmid maintainence. Responsible for the post- segregational killing (PSK) of plasmid-free cells, also referred to as a plasmid addiction system. Half-life of over 2 hours. Cell killing by CcdB is accompanied by filamentation, defects in chromosome and plasmid segregation, defects in cell division, formation of anucleate cells, decreased DNA synthesis and plasmid loss. Interferes with the activity of DN
   3064..3168    +  CDS            13xMyc (fragment): 13 tandem Myc epitope tags
   3181..3248    -  rep_origin     M13 ori (fragment): M13 bacteriophage origin of replication; arrow indicates direction of (+) strand synthesis
   3248..3279    +  CDS            CmR (fragment): chloramphenicol acetyltransferase confers resistance to chloramphenicol
   3609..3678    -  CDS            TcR (fragment): tetracycline efflux protein; tet; confers resistance to tetracycline
   3739..4401    -  CDS            pBBR1 Rep: replication protein for the broad-host-range plasmid pBBR1 from Bordetella bronchiseptica
   4402..5173    -  rep_origin     pBBR1 oriV: replication origin of the broad-host-range plasmid pBBR1 from Bordetella bronchiseptica; requires the pBBR1 Rep protein for replication
