[The description below was written by a language model from this plasmid's Addgene catalogue record and pLannotate feature annotations shown in this document.]
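Description:
pCK016 is a low-copy, broad-host-range bacterial vector, derived from pBRM, that serves as a recipient plasmid for building fusion proteins that bacteria deliver into plant cells. It replicates through the pBBR1 oriV together with the pBBR1 Rep protein, a system that functions in E. coli as well as in many other Gram-negative bacteria. This fits its catalogued "bacterial secretion" vector type, although the record does not name the delivery strain. The backbone carries a gentamicin acetyltransferase gene (aacC1) driven by a class 1 integron Pc promoter. A second marker, chloramphenicol acetyltransferase with its own cat promoter, lies within the exchangeable cassette.

The functional unit is driven by the lac promoter, with its CAP binding site and lac operator. Downstream lies an N-terminal fragment of the Pseudomonas effector AvrRpt2, which corresponds to the "secretion signal" listed as the insert and presumably directs translocation of attached proteins through the bacterial secretion apparatus into plant cells. It is followed by a CmR/ccdB counter-selection cassette, which also includes a ccdA fragment, and then by a short stretch of Myc epitope repeats that may provide a C-terminal tag, though the record does not confirm the reading frame. Because ccdB is toxic to ordinary E. coli, the empty vector is maintained in a ccdB-tolerant strain. Replacing the cassette with a coding sequence of interest removes both ccdB and chloramphenicol resistance, which allows selection for recombinant clones. Internal BsaI sites have been removed from the insert, in keeping with use in the Golden Gate–based Modular Cloning system for plants. Several short fragments annotated as lacI, TcR, M13 ori and CmR appear to be backbone remnants.
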