Addgene plasmid #105348: pCK016
Purpose: Bacterial translocation for proteins into plant cells
Depositing lab: Johannes Stuttmann. Depositing organization: Martin-Luther-Universitaet Halle-Wittenberg. Publication: Peripheral infrastructure vectors and an extended set of plant parts for the Modular Cloning system. Gantner J, Ordon J, Ilse T, Kretschmer C, Gruetzner R, Lofke C, Dagdas Y, Burstenbinder K, Marillonnet S, Stuttmann J. PLoS One. 2018 May 30;13(5):e0197185. doi: 10.1371/journal.pone.0197185. eCollection 2018. PubMed 29847550.
Backbone
  Vector backbone: pBRM-derivate (Szczesny et al., 2010)
  Vector type: Bacterial secretion
  Selectable markers: Chloramphenicol
Growth in bacteria
  Bacterial resistance: Chloramphenicol and Gentamicin, 25 & 10 μg/mL
  Growth temperature: 37°C
  Growth strain: ccdB Survival
  Copy number: Low Copy
Gene/Insert
  Gene/Insert name: secretion signal, ccdB cassette
  Species: Synthetic
  Mutation: BsaI restriction sites removed
  Cloning method: Restriction Enzyme; 5′ cloning site BsaI (destroyed during cloning); 3′ cloning site EcoRI (destroyed during cloning)
Terms and licenses: Academic/Nonprofit Terms; Industry Terms: Not Available to Industry
How to cite: pCK016 was a gift from Johannes Stuttmann (Addgene plasmid # 105348 ; http://n2t.net/addgene:105348 ; RRID:Addgene_105348)
